Addgene plasmid #237258: p0AmpAB-PXdNUCR
Purpose: Carries the X. dendrorhous NUCR promoter
Depositing lab: Eric Young. Depositing organization: Worcester Polytechnic Institute. Publication: Omics-driven onboarding of the carotenoid producing red yeast Xanthophyllomyces dendrorhous CBS 6938. Tobin EE, Collins JH, Marsan CB, Nadeau GT, Mori K, Lipzen A, Mondo S, Grigoriev IV, Young EM. Appl Microbiol Biotechnol. 2024 Dec 28;108(1):547. doi: 10.1007/s00253-024-13379-w. PubMed 39731599.
Backbone
  Vector backbone: p0AmpAB
  Vector type: Synthetic Biology
Growth in bacteria
  Bacterial resistance: Ampicillin, 100 μg/mL
  Growth temperature: 37°C
  Growth strain: DH5alpha
  Copy number: High Copy
Gene/Insert
  Gene/Insert name: PXdNUCR
  Species: Xanthophyllomyces dendrorhous
  Cloning method: Golden Gate
Terms and licenses: Academic/Nonprofit Terms; Industry Terms: Not Available to Industry
How to cite: p0AmpAB-PXdNUCR was a gift from Eric Young (Addgene plasmid # 237258 ; http://n2t.net/addgene:237258 ; RRID:Addgene_237258)
