[The description below was written by a language model from this plasmid's Addgene catalogue record and pLannotate feature annotations shown in this document.]
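Description:
p0AmpAB-PXdNUCR is a small (about 2.8 kb) synthetic-biology part plasmid built on the p0AmpAB backbone that stores a single regulatory element, the NUCR promoter of the carotenoid-producing red yeast Xanthophyllomyces dendrorhous. The promoter was installed by Golden Gate cloning. The backbone name and this cloning method suggest a basic-level part vector from a modular assembly toolkit, from which the promoter can be released and combined with coding sequences and terminators to build expression cassettes, although the record does not describe the assembly hierarchy, the type IIS enzyme or the overhangs involved.

The annotated features all belong to the bacterial backbone. A high-copy ColE1/pUC-type origin supports replication in E. coli, and a β-lactamase gene driven by its native bla promoter confers ampicillin resistance for selection; this coding sequence spans the numbering origin of the circular sequence. Short fragments of rop and of the pBR322 bom region are also detected. They are backbone remnants rather than functional elements, which is consistent with the plasmid's listed high copy number. The annotation tool did not label the X. dendrorhous promoter itself, which presumably lies in the unannotated stretch between the bom fragment and the origin. The record gives no exact boundaries or length for it, and it does not say what NUCR refers to or how strong or regulated the promoter is.

The plasmid carries no yeast selection marker, yeast replication or integration sequence, reporter or coding insert, so it serves as a source of a promoter part rather than as an expression vector. Its stated purpose is simply to carry this promoter, as part of an effort to develop genetic parts for engineering X. dendrorhous.
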