Features (pLannotate 1.2.2; 5 found; start..end, strand, type, name):
    631..735     -  promoter       AmpR promoter: bla
    830..865     +  CDS            rop (fragment): Rop protein, which maintains plasmids at low copy number; rop
    967..1003    +  misc_feature   bom (fragment): basis of mobility region from pBR322
   1847..2435    -  rep_origin     ori: high-copy-number ColE1/pMB1/pBR322/pUC origin of replication
   2606..630     -  CDS            AmpR (across the origin): β-lactamase; bla; confers resistance to ampicillin, carbenicillin, and related antibiotics
>Addgene plasmid #237258 | p0AmpAB-PXdNUCR | addgene full sequence | sequence record 472728 | Addgene NGS Result
CTCCATCCAGTCTATTAATTGTTGCCGGGAAGCTAGAGTAAGTAGTTCGCCAGTTAATAGTTTGCGCAAC
GTTGTTGCCATTGCTACAGGCATCGTGGTGTCACGCTCGTCGTTTGGTATGGCTTCATTCAGCTCCGGTT
CCCAACGATCAAGGCGAGTTACATGATCCCCCATGTTGTGCAAAAAAGCGGTTAGCTCCTTCGGTCCTCC
GATCGTTGTCAGAAGTAAGTTGGCCGCAGTGTTATCACTCATGGTTATGGCAGCACTGCATAATTCTCTT
ACTGTCATGCCATCCGTAAGATGCTTTTCTGTGACTGGTGAGTACTCAACCAAGTCATTCTGAGAATAGT
GTATGCGGCGACCGAGTTGCTCTTGCCCGGCGTCAATACGGGATAATACCGCGCCACATAGCAGAACTTT
AAAAGTGCTCATCATTGGAAAACGTTCTTCGGGGCGAAAACTCTCAAGGATCTTACCGCTGTTGAGATCC
AGTTCGATGTAACCCACTCGTGCACCCAACTGATCTTCAGCATCTTTTACTTTCACCAGCGTTTCTGGGT
GAGCAAAAACAGGAAGGCAAAATGCCGCAAAAAAGGGAATAAGGGCGACACGGAAATGTTGAATACTCAT
ACTCTTCCTTTTTCAATATTATTGAAGCATTTATCAGGGTTATTGTCTCATGAGCGGATACATATTTGAA
TGTATTTAGAAAAATAAACAAATAGGGGTTCCGCGCACATTTCCCCGAAAAGTGCCACCTGACGTCTAAG
AAACCATTATTATCATGACATTAACCTATAAAAATAGGCGTATCACGAGGCCCTTTCGTCTCGCGCGTTT
CGGTGATGACGGTGAAAACCTCTGACACATGCAGCTCCCGGAGACGGTCACAGCTTGTCTGTAAGCGGAT
GCCGGGAGCAGACAAGCCCGTCAGGGCGCGTCAGCGGGTGTTGGCGGGTGTCGGGGCTGGCTTAACTATG
CGGCATCAGAGCAGATTGTACTGGGTCTCAGTGCAAAACACTGAACTTTCTGCACCTTGGTCGGGCGCAA
TAAATACAATAAGCTGTTGAGTCCAGAACGAAGGCGGTTGTGCAGGTATATGGAATGAATGAAGTGTTGA
AGATTGTGGATGATCCACAGAAAAAGACGTGGTATGCCGAGGTATGTCTCTTACAAGAAACCTATCTATA
TCTCTCAAACCAATAGAATTTTTTTAAACCTCAATTCTCATTCGGATACACTGTTAAAGAGTTCGTACCG
GCTTGCTCCTCAAAGCCACCCGTTCTTCGAGTTGACCCGGAAAGCTGCCAACAGGATTGGTAAAGTCAAC
CGTTCTGGTGAGTTCCTACTTCGGCCTTCAACTGATGAAATCAGTCTAGTTTACAATCTATCCGAATTGG
CATCTCACTCTTTGATCTCTCATGTATCTTTTCTCTTCTTAAACCAGATGAGAGCGAGCCGGTGATGGTG
CTTCATAGGGCATTGGGAGAGATTCGGTCGTTTGTGGGTGAGAGACTTCACCCATCTCAGTCACGTGATG
GCTACACGTAACAATGTCATGGTTACAACTTTCAAAGACATGATTTTGATTGGTGCAAGAAAAAACAACG
ATTTTTGAAAGTTGCCGTTCTACTTCTTCTTTACCTTCTCTCTTTCCCTTCCTTCTGTTCGTCTCCTTGT
CTTTCGTTACTCTACTGCTTGTTGCAATGAGAGACCGAGCGGTATCAGCTCACTCAAAGGCGGTAATACG
GTTATCCACAGAATCAGGGGATAACGCAGGAAAGAACATGTGAGCAAAAGGCCAGCAAAAGGCCAGGAAC
CGTAAAAAGGCCGCGTTGCTGGCGTTTTTCCATAGGCTCCGCCCCCCTGACGAGCATCACAAAAATCGAC
GCTCAAGTCAGAGGTGGCGAAACCCGACAGGACTATAAAGATACCAGGCGTTTCCCCCTGGAAGCTCCCT
CGTGCGCTCTCCTGTTCCGACCCTGCCGCTTACCGGATACCTGTCCGCCTTTCTCCCTTCGGGAAGCGTG
GCGCTTTCTCATAGCTCACGCTGTAGGTATCTCAGTTCGGTGTAGGTCGTTCGCTCCAAGCTGGGCTGTG
TGCACGAACCCCCCGTTCAGCCCGACCGCTGCGCCTTATCCGGTAACTATCGTCTTGAGCCCAACCCGGT
AAGACACGACTTATCGCCACTGGCAGCAGCCACTGGTAACAGGATTAGCAGAGCGAGGTATGTAGGCGGT
GCTACAGAGTTCTTGAAGTGGTGGCCTAACTACGGCTACACTAGAAGAACAGTATTTGGTATCTGCGCTC
TGCTGAAGCCAGTTACCTTCGGAAAAAGAGTTGGTAGCTCTTGATCCGGCAAACAAACCACCGCTGGTAG
CGGTGGTTTTTTTGTTTGCAAGCAGCAGATTACGCGCAGAAAAAAAGGATCTCAAGAAGATCCTTTGATC
TTTTCTACGGGGTCTGACGCTCAGTGGAACGAAAACTCACGTTAAGGGATTTTGGTCATGAGATTATCAA
AAAGGATCTTCACCTAGATCCTTTTAAATTAAAAATGAAGTTTTAAATCAATCTAAAGTATATATGAGTA
AACTTGGTCTGACAGTTACCAATGCTTAATCAGTGAGGCACCTATCTCAGCGATCTGTCTATTTCGTTCA
TCCATAGTTGCCTGGCTCCCCGTCGTGTAGATAACTACGATACGGGAGGGCTTACCATCTGGCCCCAGTG
CTGCAATGATACCGCGAGAGCCACGCTCACCGGCTCCAGATTTATCAGCAATAAACCAGCCAGCCGGAAG
GGCCGAGCGCAGAAGTGGTCCTGCAACTTTATCCGC
